>Addgene plasmid #247074 | pMut20_tadDE32B | addgene full sequence | sequence record 491662 | Addgene NGS Result
ATCGATGCATAATGTGCCTGTCAAATGGACGAAGCAGGGATTCTGCAAACCCTATGCTACTCCGTCAAGC
CGTCAATTGTCTGATTCGTTACCAATTATGACAACTTGACGGCTACATCATTCACTTTTTCTTCACAACC
GGCACGGAACTCGCTCGGGCTGGCCCCGGTGCATTTTTTAAATACCCGCGAGAAATAGAGTTGATCGTCA
AAACCAACATTGCGACCGACGGTGGCGATAGGCATCCGGGTGGTGCTCAAAAGCAGCTTCGCCTGGCTGA
TACGTTGGTCCTCGCGCCAGCTTAAGACGCTAATCCCTAACTGCTGGCGGAAAAGATGTGACAGACGCGA
CGGCGACAAGCAAACATGCTGTGCGACGCTGGCGATATCAAAATTGCTGTCTGCCAGGTGATCGCTGATG
TACTGACAAGCCTCGCGTACCCGATTATCCATCGGTGGATGGAGCGACTCGTTAATCGCTTCCATGCGCC
GCAGTAACAATTGCTCAAGCAGATTTATCGCCAGCAGCTCCGAATAGCGCCCTTCCCCTTGCCCGGCGTT
AATGATTTGCCCAAACAGGTCGCTGAAATGCGGCTGGTGCGCTTCATCCGGGCGAAAGAACCCCGTATTG
GCAAATATTGACGGCCAGTTAAGCCATTCATGCCAGTAGGCGCGCGGACGAAAGTAAACCCACTGGTGAT
ACCATTCGCGAGCCTCCGGATGACGACCGTAGTGATGAATCTCTCCTGGCGGGAACAGCAAAATATCACC
CGGTCGGCAAACAAATTCTCGTCCCTGATTTTTCACCACCCCCTGACCGCGAATGGTGAGATTGAGAATA
TAACCTTTCATTCCCAGCGGTCGGTCGATAAAAAAATCGAGATAACCGTTGGCCTCAATCGGCGTTAAAC
CCGCCACCAGATGGGCATTAAACGAGTATCCCGGCAGCAGGGGATCATTTTGCGCTTCAGCCATACTTTT
CATACTCCCGCCATTCAGAGAAGAAACCAATTGTCCATATTGCATCAGACATTGCCGTCACTGCGTCTTT
TACTGGCTCTTCTCGCTAACCAAACCGGTAACCCCGCTTATTAAAAGCATTCTGTAACAAAGCGGGACCA
AAGCCATGACAAAAACGCGTAACAAAAGTGTCTATAATCACGGCAGAAAAGTCCACATTGATTATTTGCA
CGGCGTCACACTTTGCTATGCCATAGCATTTTTATCCATAAGATTAGCGGATCCTACCTGACGCTTTTTA
TCGCAACTCTCTACTGTTTCTCCATACAAAACATCCAGCGTTTCAGGGAGGTTAGAGCCATGGGCAGCAG
CCATCATCATCATCATCACGGAAGTCCCAAGAAACGTAAGGTTGGGTCAATGAGTGAAGTTGAATTCAGC
CATGAATATTGGATGCGTCATGCCCTGACCCTGGCAAAACGTGCCCGCGATGAAGGTGAAGCTCCGGTTG
GTGCGGTGCTGGTTTTAAATAATCGTGTGATTGGCGAAGGCTGGAATCGTCGTATTGGTCTGCATGATCC
TACCGCACATGCAGAAATCATGGCCCTGCGTCAGGGTGGTCTGGTTATGCAAAATTCTCGCCTGATTGAT
GCCACCCTGTATGTGACCTTTGAACCTTGTGTGATGTGTGCGGGTGCAATGATTAATAGTCGTATTGGCC
GTGTTGTGTTTGGCGTTCGTAATAGCAAGCGCGGTGCCGCCGGCAGCCTGATGAATGTTCTGAATTATCC
TGGCATGAATCATCGCGTGGAAATTACCGAGGGTATTCTGGCCGATGAATGTGCCGCACTGCTGTGCGAT
TTTTATCGCATGCCGCGTCAAGTGTTTAATGCACAAAAGAAAGCACAGAGCAGCATTAATAGTGGTAGCG
AAACACCGGGGACTTCAGAATCGGCCACCCCAGAGTCTGGGCCTGGTACGAGTACGGAGCCATCAGAGGG
ATCTGCACCTGGGAGTATGGCTGATGAAATTGATGCAATGGCTTTATATCGAGCCTGGCAACAACTGGAT
AATGGATCATGTGCGCAAATTAGACGTGTTTCAGAACCTGATGAATTACGCGATATCCCTGCGTTTTATA
GGCTGGTGCAACCTTTTGGTTGGGAAAACCCACGTCACCAGCAGGCTCTTTTGCGCATGGTGTTTTGCCT
GAGCGCAGGAAAGAATGTCATCCGACATCAGGACAAAAAATCGGAGCAAACAACAGGTATCTCGTTGGGA
AGAGCTTTAGCCAATAGTGGAAGAATTAACGAGCGCCGTATCTTTCAATTAATTCGGGCTGACAGAACAG
CCGATATGGTCCAGTTACGTCGATTACTTACTCACGCCGAACCCGTACTTGACTGGCCATTAATGGCCAG
GATGTTGACCTGGTGGGGAAAGCGCGAACGCCAGCAACTTCTGGAAGATTTTGTATTGACCACAAACAAA
AATGCGTCTGGTGGTTCTACTAATCTGTCAGATATTATTGAAAAGGAGACCGGTAAGCAACTGGTTATCC
AGGAATCCATCCTCATGCTCCCAGAGGAGGTGGAAGAAGTCATTGGGAACAAGCCGGAAAGCGATATACT
CGTGCACACCGCCTACGACGAGAGCACCGACGAGAATGTCATGCTTCTGACTAGCGACGCCCCTGAATAC
AAGCCTTGGGCTCTGGTCATACAGGATAGCAACGGTGAGAACAAGATTAAGATGCTCTCTGGTGGTTCTC
CCAAGAAGAAGAGGAAAGTCTAATCCGTTTTTTTGGGCTAGCGAATTCGAGCTCGGTACCCGGGGATCCT
CTAGAGTCGACCTGCAGGCATGCAAGCTTGGCTGTTTTGGCGGATGAGAGAAGATTTTCAGCCTGATACA
GATTAAATCAGAACGCAGAAGCGGTCTGATAAAACAGAATTTGCCTGGCGGCAGTAGCGCGGTGGTCCCA
CCTGACCCCATGCCGAACTCAGAAGTGAAACGCCGTAGCGCCGATGGTAGTGTGGGGTCTCCCCATGCGA
GAGTAGGGAACTGCCAGGCATCAAATAAAACGAAAGGCTCAGTCGAAAGACTGGGCCTTTCGTTTTATCT
GTTGTTTGTCGGTGAACGCTCTCCTGAGTAGGACAAATCCGCCGGGAGCGGATTTGAACGTTGCGAAGCA
ACGGCCCGGAGGGTGGCGGGCAGGACGCCCGCCATAAACTGCCAGGCATCAAATTAAGCAGAAGGCCATC
CTGACGGATGGCCTTTTTGCGTTTCTACAAACTCTTTTGTTTATTTTTCTAAATACATTCAAATATGTAT
CCGCTCATGAGACAATAACCCTGATAAATGCTTCAATAATATTGAAAAAGGAAGAGTATGAGTATTCAAC
ATTTCCGTGTCGCCCTTATTCCCTTTTTTGCGGCATTTTGCCTTCCTGTTTTTGCTCACCCAGAAACGCT
GGTGAAAGTAAAAGATGCTGAAGATCAGTTGGGTGCAGCAAACTATTAACTGGCGAACTACTTACTCTAG
CTTCCCGGCAACAATTAATAGACTGGATGGAGGCGGATAAAGTTGCAGGACCACTTCTGCGCTCGGCCCT
TCCGGCTGGCTGGTTTATTGCTGATAAATCTGGAGCCGGTGAGCGTGGGTCTCGCGGTATCATTGCAGCA
CTGGGGCCAGATGGTAAGCCCTCCCGTATCGTAGTTATCTACACGACGGGGAGTCAGGCAACTATGGATG
AACGAAATAGACAGATCGCTGAGATAGGTGCCTCACTGATTAAGCATTGGTAACTGTCAGACCAAGTTTA
CTCATATATACTTTAGATTGATT
[125 nt withheld, positions 3804-3928]
C
[141 nt withheld, positions 3930-4070]
CCTTTGACGTTGGAGTCCACGTTCTTT
[37 nt withheld, positions 4098-4134]
ACCCTATCTCGGGCTATTCTTTTGATTTATAAGGGATTTTGCCGATTTCGGCCTATTGGTTAAAAAATGA
GCTGATTTAACAAAAATTTAACGCGAATTTTAACAAAATATTAACGTTTACAATTTAAAAGGATCTAGGT
GAAGATCCTTTTTGATAATCTCATGACCAAAATCCCTTAACGTGAGTTTTCGTTCCACTGAGCGTCAGAC
CCCGTAGAAAAGATCAAAGGATCTTCTTGAGATCCTTTTTTTCTGCGCGTAATCTGCTGCTTGCAAACAA
AAAAACCACCGCTACCAGCGGTGGTTTGTTTGCCGGATCAAGAGCTACCAACTCTTTTTCCGAAGGTAAC
TGGCTTCAGCAGAGCGCAGATACCAAATACTGTCCTTCTAGTGTAGCCGTAGTTAGGCCACCACTTCAAG
AACTCTGTAGCACCGCCTACATACCTCGCTCTGCTAATCCTGTTACCAGTCAGGCATTTGAGAAGCACAC
GGTCACACTGCTTCCGGTAGTCAATAAACCGGTAAACCAGCAATAGACATAAGCGGCTATTTAACGACCC
TGCCCTGAACCGACGACCGGGTCGAATTTGCTTTCGAATTTCTGCCATTCATCCGCTTATTATCACTTAT
TCAGGCGTAGCAACCAGGCGTTTAAGGGCACCAATAACTGCCTTAAAAAAATTATGCCCCGCCCTGCCAC
TCATCGCAGTACTGTTGTAATTCATTAAGCATTCTGCCGACATGGAAGCCATCACAAACGGCATGATGAA
CCTGAATCGCCAGCGGCATCAGCACCTTGTCGCCTTGCGTATAATATTTGCCCATGGTGAAAACGGGGGC
GAAGAAGTTGTCCATATTGGCCACGTTTAAATCAAAACTGGTGAAACTCACCCAGGGATTGGCTGAGACG
AAAAACATATTCTCAATAAACCCTTTAGGGAAATAGGCCAGGTTTTCACCGTAACACGCCACATCTTGCG
AATATATGTGTAGAAACTGCCGGAAATCGTCGTGGTATTCACTCCAGAGCGATGAAAACGTTTCAGTTTG
CTCATGGAAAACGGTGTAACAAGGGTGAACACTATCCCATATCACCAGCTCACCGTCTTTCATTGCCATA
CGGAATTCCGGATGAGCATTCATCAGGCGGGCAAGAATGTGAATAAAGGCCGGATAAAACTTGTGCTTAT
TTTTCTTTACGGTCTTTAAAAAGGCCGTAATATCCAGCTGAACGGTCTGGTTATAGGTACATTGAGCAAC
TGACTGAAATGCCTCAAAATGTTCTTTACGATGCCATTGGGATATATCAACGGTGGTATATCCAGTGATT
TTTTTCTCCATTTTAGCTTCCTTAGCTCCTGAAAATCTCGATAACTCAAAAAATACGCCCGGTAGTGATC
TTATTTCATTATGGTGAAAGTTGGAACCTCTTACGTGCCGATCAACGTCTCATTTTCGCCAAAAGTTGGC
CCAGGGCTTCCCGGTATCAACAGGGACACCAGGATTTATTTATTCTGCGAAGTGATCTTCCGTCACAGGT
ATTTATTCGGCGCAAAGTGCGTCGGGTGATGCTGCCAACTTACTGATTTAGTGTATGATGGTGTTTTTGA
GGTGCTCCAGTGGCTTCTGTTTCTATCAGCTGTCCCTCCTGTTCAGCTACTGACGGGGTGGTGCGTAACG
GCAAAAGCACCGCCGGACATCAGCGCTAGCGGAGTGTATACTGGCTTACTATGTTGGCACTGATGAGGGT
GTCAGTGAAGTGCTTCATGTGGCAGGAGAAAAAAGGCTGCACCGGTGCGTCAGCAGAATATGTGATACAG
GATATATTCCGCTTCCTCGCTCACTGACTCGCTACGCTCGGTCGTTCGACTGCGGCGAGCGGAAATGGCT
TACGAACGGGGCGGAGATTTCCTGGAAGATGCCAGGAAGATACTTAACAGGGAAGTGAGAGGGCCGCGGC
AAAGCCGTTTTTCCATAGGCTCCGCCCCCCTGACAAGCATCACGAAATCTGACGCTCAAATCAGTGGTGG
CGAAACCCGACAGGACTATAAAGATACCAGGCGTTTCCCCCTGGCGGCTCCCTCGTGCGCTCTCCTGTTC
CTGCCTTTCGGTTTACCGGTGTCATTCCGCTGTTATGGCCGCGTTTGTCTCATTCCACGCCTGACACTCA
GTTCCGGGTAGGCAGTTCGCTCCAAGCTGGACTGTATGCACGAACCCCCCGTTCAGTCCGACCGCTGCGC
CTTATCCGGTAACTATCGTCTTGAGTCCAACCCGGAAAGACATGCAAAAGCACCACTGGCAGCAGCCACT
GGTAATTGATTTAGAGGAGTTAGTCTTGAAGTCATGCGCCGGTTAAGGCTAAACTGAAAGGACAAGTTTT
GGTGACTGCGCTCCTCCAAGCCAGTTACCTCGGTTCAAAGAGTTGGTAGCTCAGAGAACCTTCGAAAAAC
CGCCCTGCAAGGCGGTTTTTTCGTTTTCAGAGCAAGAGATTACGCGCAGACCAAAACGATCTCAAGAAGA
TCATCTTATTAATCAGATAAAATATTTCTAGGCTCATGAGCCCGAAGTGGCGAGCCCGATCTTCCCCATC
GGTGATGTCGGCGATATAGGCGCCAGCAACCGCACCTGTGGCGCCGGTGATGCCGGCCACGATGCGTCCG
GCGTAGAGGATCTGCTCATGTTTGACAGCTTATC
Features (pLannotate 1.2.2; 22 found; start..end, strand, type, name):
     96..974     -  CDS            araC: L-arabinose regulatory protein; araC
   1001..1285    +  promoter       araBAD promoter: araBAD; promoter of the L-arabinose operon of E. coli; the araC regulatory gene is transcribed in the opposite direction (Guzman et al., 1995)
   1332..1348    +  CDS            capTEV™ (fragment): composite tag for in vivo biotinylation, TEV protease cleavage, and 6xHis tagging
   1380..1874    +  CDS            tadA: TADA_ECOLI - Also known as yfhC. Experimental evidence at protein level: Swiss-Prot protein existence level 1. Catalyzes the deamination of adenosine to inosine at the wobble position 34 of tRNA(Arg2). Essential for cell viability. From Escherichia coli (strain K12).
   1977..2456    +  CDS            casB: CSE2_ECOLI - Also known as cse2, ygcK. Experimental evidence at protein level: Swiss-Prot protein existence level 1. A component of Cascade, which participates in CRISPR interference, the third stage of CRISPR immunity. Cascade binds both crRNA and in a sequence-specific manner negatively supercoiled dsDNA target. This leads to the formation of an R-loop in which the crRNA binds the target DNA, displacing the noncomplementary strand. Cas3 is recruited to Cascade, nicks target DNA and then unwinds and cleaves the target, leading to DNA degradation and invader neutralization. From Escherichia co
   2469..2717    +  CDS            UGI: UNGI_BPPB2 - Experimental evidence at protein level: Swiss-Prot protein existence level 1. This protein binds specifically and reversibly to the host uracil-DNA glycosylase, preventing removal of uracil residues from PBS2 DNA by the host uracil-excision repair system. From Bacillus phage PBS2 (Bacteriophage PBS2).
   2773..2829    +  misc_feature   MCS: pUC18/19 multiple cloning site
   2913..3028    +  ncRNA          5S rRNA: Accession: RF00001 - 5S ribosomal RNA
   3032..3118    +  terminator     rrnB T1 terminator: Escherichia coli rrnB; transcription terminator T1 from the E. coli rrnB gene
   3210..3237    +  terminator     rrnB T2 terminator: transcription terminator T2 from the E. coli rrnB gene
   3256..3347    +  promoter       AmpR promoter: bla
   3348..3467    +  CDS            AmpR (fragment): β-lactamase; bla; confers resistance to ampicillin, carbenicillin, and related antibiotics
   3468..3762    +  CDS            bla(M) (fragment): β-lactamase lacking the signal sequence; bla(M); allows cytosolic expression of β-lactamase
   3805..4185    +  rep_origin     M13 ori (sequence partly withheld): M13 bacteriophage origin of replication; arrow indicates direction of (+) strand synthesis
   4371..4604    +  rep_origin     ori (fragment): high-copy-number ColE1/pMB1/pBR322/pUC origin of replication
   4819..5475    -  CDS            cat: CAT_ECOLX - Experimental evidence at protein level: Swiss-Prot protein existence level 1. This enzyme is an effector of chloramphenicol resistance in bacteria. From Escherichia coli. This protein is used as a marker in many commonly used cloning vectors, such as pACYC184.
   5476..5578    -  promoter       cat promoter: promoter of the E. coli cat gene encoding chloramphenicol acetyltransferase
   5699..5842    +  mobile_element IS1 (fragment): prokaryotic transposable element IS1
   5961..6016    -  rep_origin     RSF ori (fragment): Plasmids containing the RSF 1030 origin of replication can be propagated in E. coli cells that contain additional plasmids with compatible origins.
   6104..6649    -  rep_origin     p15A ori: Plasmids containing the medium-copy-number p15A origin of replication can be propagated in E. coli cells that contain a second plasmid with the ColE1 origin.
   6686..6806    -  CDS            TcR (fragment): tetracycline efflux protein; tet; confers resistance to tetracycline
   6816..6       +  promoter       tet promoter (fragment) (across the origin): E. coli promoter for tetracycline efflux protein gene
