[The description below was written by a language model from this plasmid's Addgene catalogue record and pLannotate feature annotations shown in this document.]
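Description:
pMut20_tadDE32B is a bacterial expression plasmid built on the pBAD33 backbone for L-arabinose-inducible production of a CRISPR-guided deaminase fusion in E. coli. It replicates from the medium-copy p15A origin, which is compatible with ColE1-type plasmids, and is selected with chloramphenicol through the cat gene and its native promoter. The feature table also shows typical pBAD33 remnants: truncated β-lactamase, tetracycline-resistance and IS1 fragments, a partial ColE1-type origin fragment and an M13 phage origin. None of the fragmentary markers is expected to serve for selection.

The payload sits downstream of the araBAD promoter, with the divergently transcribed araC regulator providing arabinose-dependent control, and is followed by the rrnB T1 and T2 terminators. The open reading frame encodes a TadA-derived deaminase (TadDE, annotated by homology to E. coli tadA), joined through an XTEN linker to CasB (Cse2/Cas11), a subunit of the E. coli type I-E Cascade complex. A short GSSG linker then connects CasB to the phage PBS2 uracil-DNA glycosylase inhibitor UGI. The record is inconsistent about the linker: the plasmid name and purpose field indicate XTEN32, whereas the insert name says XTEN16. A short tag-like match just after the promoter is only a fragment, and the record does not explain it.

Tethering the deaminase to a Cascade subunit should bring it to the R-loop formed at crRNA-specified targets, while UGI blocks excision of the resulting uracils so that edits persist. The remaining Cascade components and the crRNA are not encoded here and would presumably be supplied separately. The associated publication concerns continuous targeted hypermutation with a tunable mutation window, which suggests this plasmid is one linker variant in that mutator system.
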