Addgene plasmid #247074: pMut20_tadDE32B
Purpose: L-arabinose inducible TadDE-XTEN32-CasB(Cas11)-GSSG-UGI
Depositing lab: Seokhee Kim. Depositing organization: Seoul National University. Publication: Continuous targeted hypermutation with a tunable mutation window. Lee C, Kim S. Nat Commun. 2025 Nov 25. doi: 10.1038/s41467-025-66736-2. PubMed 41290661.
Backbone
  Vector backbone: pBAD33
  Backbone size w/o insert (bp): 5300
  Vector type: Bacterial Expression, CRISPR
Growth in bacteria
  Bacterial resistance: Chloramphenicol, 25 μg/mL
  Growth temperature: 37°C
  Growth strain: DH5alpha
  Copy number: Unknown
Gene/Insert
  Gene/Insert name: TadDE-XTEN16-CasB-UGI (alt names: TadDE; CasB; UGI)
  Cloning method: Other
  Sequencing primers: 5′ ATGCCATAGCATTTTTATCCA
Terms and licenses: Academic/Nonprofit Terms; Industry Terms: Not Available to Industry
How to cite: pMut20_tadDE32B was a gift from Seokhee Kim (Addgene plasmid # 247074 ; http://n2t.net/addgene:247074 ; RRID:Addgene_247074)
